>Addgene plasmid #103897 | MPDZ_PDZ_13 | addgene full sequence | sequence record 199750 | Addgene NGS Result
TTGACAATTAATCATCGGCTCGTATAATGTGTGGAATTGTGAGCGGATAACAATTTCACACAGGAAACAG
TATTCATGTCCCCTATACTAGGTTATTGGAAAATTAAGGGCCTTGTGCAACCCACTCGACTTCTTTTGGA
ATATCTTGAAGAAAAATATGAAGAGCATTTGTATGAGCGCGATGAAGGTGATAAATGGCGAAACAAAAAG
TTTGAATTGGGTTTGGAGTTTCCCAATCTTCCTTATTATATTGATGGTGATGTTAAATTAACACAGTCTA
TGGCCATCATACGTTATATAGCTGACAAGCACAACATGTTGGGTGGTTGTCCAAAAGAGCGTGCAGAGAT
TTCAATGCTTGAAGGAGCGGTTTTGGATATTAGATACGGTGTTTCGAGAATTGCATATAGTAAAGACTTT
GAAACTCTCAAAGTTGATTTTCTTAGCAAGCTACCTGAAATGCTGAAAATGTTCGAAGATCGTTTATGTC
ATAAAACATATTTAAATGGTGATCATGTAACCCATCCTGACTTCATGTTGTATGACGCTCTTGATGTTGT
TTTATACATGGACCCAATGTGCCTGGATGCGTTCCCAAAATTAGTTTGTTTTAAAAAACGTATTGAAGCT
ATCCCACAAATTGATAAGTACTTGAAATCCAGCAAGTATATAGCATGGCCTTTGCAGGGCTGGCAAGCCA
CGTTTGGTGGTGGCGACCATCCTCCAAAATCGGATCTGGAAGTTCTGTTCCAGGGGCCCCTGGGATCCGG
GCTGACGTCAAGCAGTATATTTCAGGATGATTTAGGACCTCCTCAATGTAAGTCTATTACACTAGAGCGA
GGACCAGATGGCTTAGGCTTCAGTATAGTTGGAGGATATGGCAGCCCTCATGGAGACTTACCCATTTATG
TTAAAACAGTGTTTGCAAAGGAAGCAGCCTCTGAAGACGGACGTCTGAAAAGGGGCGATCAGATCATTGC
TGTCAATGGGCAGAGTCTAGAAGGAGTCACCCATGAAGAAGCTGTTGCCATCCTTAAACGGACAAAAGGC
ACTGTCACTTTGATGGTTCTCTCTTGAATTGGCTGCCAGAATTGAACGTCGACTCGAGCGGCCGCATCGT
GACTGACTGACGATCTGCCTCGCGCGTTTCGGTGATGACGGTGAAAACCTCTGACACATGCAGCTCCCGG
AGACGGTCACAGCTTGTCTGTAAGCGGATGCCGGGAGCAGACAAGCCCGTCAGGGCGCGTCAGCGGGTGT
TGGCGGGTGTCGGGGCGCAGCCATGACCCAGTCACGTAGCGATAGCGGAGTGTATAATTCTTGAAGACGA
AAGGGCCTCGTGATACGCCTATTTTTATAGGTTAATGTCATGATAATAATGGTTTCTTAGACGTCAGGTG
GCACTTTTCGGGGAAATGTGCGCGGAACCCCTATTTGTTTATTTTTCTAAATACATTCAAATATGTATCC
GCTCATGAGACAATAACCCTGATAAATGCTTCAATAATATTGAAAAAGGAAGAGTATGAGTATTCAACAT
TTCCGTGTCGCCCTTATTCCCTTTTTTGCGGCATTTTGCCTTCCTGTTTTTGCTCACCCAGAAACGCTGG
TGAAAGTAAAAGATGCTGAAGATCAGTTGGGTGCACGAGTGGGTTACATCGAACTGGATCTCAACAGCGG
TAAGATCCTTGAGAGTTTTCGCCCCGAAGAACGTTTTCCAATGATGAGCACTTTTAAAGTTCTGCTATGT
GGCGCGGTATTATCCCGTGTTGACGCCGGGCAAGAGCAACTCGGTCGCCGCATACACTATTCTCAGAATG
ACTTGGTTGAGTACTCACCAGTCACAGAAAAGCATCTTACGGATGGCATGACAGTAAGAGAATTATGCAG
TGCTGCCATAACCATGAGTGATAACACTGCGGCCAACTTACTTCTGACAACGATCGGAGGACCGAAGGAG
CTAACCGCTTTTTTGCACAACATGGGGGATCATGTAACTCGCCTTGATCGTTGGGAACCGGAGCTGAATG
AAGCCATACCAAACGACGAGCGTGACACCACGATGCCTGCAGCAATGGCAACAACGTTGCGCAAACTATT
AACTGGCGAACTACTTACTCTAGCTTCCCGGCAACAATTAATAGACTGGATGGAGGCGGATAAAGTTGCA
GGACCACTTCTGCGCTCGGCCCTTCCGGCTGGCTGGTTTATTGCTGATAAATCTGGAGCCGGTGAGCGTG
GGTCTCGCGGTATCATTGCAGCACTGGGGCCAGATGGTAAGCCCTCCCGTATCGTAGTTATCTACACGAC
GGGGAGTCAGGCAACTATGGATGAACGAAATAGACAGATCGCTGAGATAGGTGCCTCACTGATTAAGCAT
TGGTAACTGTCAGACCAAGTTTACTCATATATACTTTAGATTGATTTAAAACTTCATTTTTAATTTAAAA
GGATCTAGGTGAAGATCCTTTTTGATAATCTCATGACCAAAATCCCTTAACGTGAGTTTTCGTTCCACTG
AGCGTCAGACCCCGTAGAAAAGATCAAAGGATCTTCTTGAGATCCTTTTTTTCTGCGCGTAATCTGCTGC
TTGCAAACAAAAAAACCACCGCTACCAGCGGTGGTTTGTTTGCCGGATCAAGAGCTACCAACTCTTTTTC
CGAAGGTAACTGGCTTCAGCAGAGCGCAGATACCAAATACTGTCCTTCTAGTGTAGCCGTAGTTAGGCCA
CCACTTCAAGAACTCTGTAGCACCGCCTACATACCTCGCTCTGCTAATCCTGTTACCAGTGGCTGCTGCC
AGTGGCGATAAGTCGTGTCTTACCGGGTTGGACTCAAGACGATAGTTACCGGATAAGGCGCAGCGGTCGG
GCTGAACGGGGGGTTCGTGCACACAGCCCAGCTTGGAGCGAACGACCTACACCGAACTGAGATACCTACA
GCGTGAGCTATGAGAAAGCGCCACGCTTCCCGAAGGGAGAAAGGCGGACAGGTATCCGGTAAGCGGCAGG
GTCGGAACAGGAGAGCGCACGAGGGAGCTTCCAGGGGGAAACGCCTGGTATCTTTATAGTCCTGTCGGGT
TTCGCCACCTCTGACTTGAGCGTCGATTTTTGTGATGCTCGTCAGGGGGGCGGAGCCTATGGAAAAACGC
CAGCAACGCGGCCTTTTTACGGTTCCTGGCCTTTTGCTGGCCTTTTGCTCACATGTTCTTTCCTGCGTTA
TCCCCTGATTCTGTGGATAACCGTATTACCGCCTTTGAGTGAGCTGATACCGCTCGCCGCAGCCGAACGA
CCGAGCGCAGCGAGTCAGTGAGCGAGGAAGCGGAAGAGCGCCTGATGCGGTATTTTCTCCTTACGCATCT
GTGCGGTATTTCACACCGCATAAATTCCGACACCATCGAATGGCGCAAAACCTTTCGCGGTATGGCATGA
TAGCGCCCGGAAGAGAGTCAATTCAGGGTGGTGAATGTGAAACCAGTAACGTTATACGATGTCGCAGAGT
ATGCCGGTGTCTCTTATCAGACCGTTTCCCGCGTGGTGAACCAGGCCAGCCACGTTTCTGCGAAAACGCG
GGAAAAAGTGGAAGCGGCGATGGCGGAGCTGAATTACATTCCCAACCGCGTGGCACAACAACTGGCGGGC
AAACAGTCGTTGCTGATTGGCGTTGCCACCTCCAGTCTGGCCCTGCACGCGCCGTCGCAAATTGTCGCGG
CGATTAAATCTCGCGCCGATCAACTGGGTGCCAGCGTGGTGGTGTCGATGGTAGAACGAAGCGGCGTCGA
AGCCTGTAAAGCGGCGGTGCACAATCTTCTCGCGCAACGCGTCAGTGGGCTGATCATTAACTATCCGCTG
GATGACCAGGATGCCATTGCTGTGGAAGCTGCCTGCACTAATGTTCCGGCGTTATTTCTTGATGTCTCTG
ACCAGACACCCATCAACAGTATTATTTTCTCCCATGAAGACGGTACGCGACTGGGCGTGGAGCATCTGGT
CGCATTGGGTCACCAGCAAATCGCGCTGTTAGCGGGCCCATTAAGTTCTGTCTCGGCGCGTCTGCGTCTG
GCTGGCTGGCATAAATATCTCACTCGCAATCAAATTCAGCCGATAGCGGAACGGGAAGGCGACTGGAGTG
CCATGTCCGGTTTTCAACAAACCATGCAAATGCTGAATGAGGGCATCGTTCCCACTGCGATGCTGGTTGC
CAACGATCAGATGGCGCTGGGCGCAATGCGCGCCATTACCGAGTCCGGGCTGCGCGTTGGTGCGGATATC
TCGGTAGTGGGATACGACGATACCGAAGACAGCTCATGTTATATCCCGCCGTTAACCACCATCAAACAGG
ATTTTCGCCTGCTGGGGCAAACCAGCGTGGACCGCTTGCTGCAACTCTCTCAGGGCCAGGCGGTGAAGGG
CAATCAGCTGTTGCCCGTCTCACTGGTGAAAAGAAAAACCACGCTAGCGCCCAATACGCAAACCGCCTCT
CCCCGCGCGTTGGCCGATTCATTAATGCAGCTGGCACGACAGGTTTCCCGACTGGAAAGCGGGCAGTGAG
CGCAACGCAATTAATGTAAGTTAGCTCACTCATTAGGCACCCCAGGCTTTACACTTTATGCTTCCGGCTC
GTATGTTGTGTGGAATTGTGAGCGGATAACAATTTCACACAGGAAACAGCTATGACCATGATTACGGATT
CACTGGCCGTCGTTTTACAACGTCGTGACTGGGAAAACCCTGGCGTTACCCAACTTAATCGCCTTGCAGC
ACATCCCCCTTTCGCCAGCTGGCGTAATAGCGAAGAGGCCCGCACCGATCGCCCTTCCCAACAGTTGCGC
AGCCTGAATGGCGAATGGCGCTTTGCCTGGTTTCCGGCACCAGAAGCGGTGCCGGAAAGCTGGCTGGAGT
GCGATCTTCCTGAGGCCGATACTGTCGTCGTCCCCTCAAACTGGCAGATGCACGGTTACGATGCGCCCAT
CTACACCAACGTGACCTATCCCATTACGGTCAATCCGCCGTTTGTTCCCACGGAGAATCCGACGGGTTGT
TACTCGCTCACATTTAATGTTGATGAAAGCTGGCTACAGGAAGGCCAGACGCGAATTATTTTTGATGGCG
TTGGAATTAGCTTATCGACTGCACGGTGCACCAATGCTTCTGGCGTCAGGCAGCCATCGGAAGCTGTGGT
ATGGCTGTGCAGGTCGTAAATCACTGCATAATTCGTGTCGCTCAAGGCGCACTCCCGTTCTGGATAATGT
TTTTTGCGCCGACATCATAACGGTTCTGGCAAATATTCTGAAATGAGCTG
Features (pLannotate 1.2.2; 17 found; start..end, strand, type, name):
      1..29      +  promoter       tac promoter: strong E. coli promoter; hybrid between the trp and lac UV5 promoters
     37..53      +  protein_bind   lac operator: The lac repressor binds to the lac operator to inhibit transcription in E. coli. This inhibition can be relieved by adding lactose or isopropyl-β-D-thiogalactopyranoside (IPTG). lac repressor encoded by lacI
     76..729     +  CDS            GST26_SCHJA: Experimental evidence at protein level: Swiss-Prot protein existence level 1. GST isoenzymes appear to play a central role in the parasite detoxification system. Other functions are also suspected including a role in increasing the solubility of haematin in the parasite gut. From Schistosoma japonicum (Blood fluke).
    766..1074    +  CDS            MPDZ (fragment): MPDZ_HUMAN - Also known as MUPP1. Experimental evidence at protein level: Swiss-Prot protein existence level 1. Member of the NMDAR signaling complex that may play a role in control of AMPAR potentiation and synaptic plasticity in excitatory synapses (PubMed:11150294, PubMed:15312654). Promotes clustering of HT2RC at the cell surface (By similarity). From Homo sapiens (Human).
   1135..1174    +  CDS            rop (fragment): Rop protein, which maintains plasmids at low copy number; rop
   1276..1316    +  misc_feature   bom (fragment): basis of mobility region from pBR322
   1421..1525    +  promoter       AmpR promoter: bla
   1526..2386    +  CDS            AmpR: β-lactamase; bla; confers resistance to ampicillin, carbenicillin, and related antibiotics
   2557..3145    +  rep_origin     ori: high-copy-number ColE1/pMB1/pBR322/pUC origin of replication
   3331..3382    -  misc_feature   bom (fragment): basis of mobility region from pBR322
   3389..3466    +  promoter       lacI promoter: lacI
   3467..4549    +  CDS            lacI: lac repressor; lacI; The lac repressor binds to the lac operator to inhibit transcription in E. coli. This inhibition can be relieved by adding lactose or isopropyl-β-D-thiogalactopyranoside (IPTG).
   4562..4583    +  protein_bind   CAP binding site: CAP binding activates transcription in the presence of cAMP. E. coli catabolite activator protein
   4598..4628    +  promoter       lac promoter: promoter for the E. coli lac operon
   4636..4652    +  protein_bind   lac operator: The lac repressor binds to the lac operator to inhibit transcription in E. coli. This inhibition can be relieved by adding lactose or isopropyl-β-D-thiogalactopyranoside (IPTG). lac repressor encoded by lacI
   4672..4845    +  CDS            lacZα: LacZα fragment of β-galactosidase; lacZ fragment
   5109..5225    -  CDS            yciV (fragment): RNAAM_ECOLI - Also known as trpH From Escherichia coli (strain K12).
