[The description below was written by a language model from this plasmid's Addgene catalogue record and pLannotate feature annotations shown in this document.]
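Description:
MPDZ_PDZ_13 is a bacterial expression plasmid built on the pGEX-6P-1 backbone for producing the thirteenth PDZ domain of human MPDZ (multiple PDZ domain protein, also known as MUPP1) as a glutathione S-transferase fusion in E. coli. The sequenced record is about 5.3 kb. It replicates from a ColE1/pMB1-type origin and is selected with ampicillin through the β-lactamase gene (AmpR) driven by its own promoter. Short annotated fragments of rop, the pBR322 bom region, lacZα and an E. coli yciV segment are backbone remnants rather than functional payload.

The expression cassette begins with the tac promoter, a strong trp/lac hybrid, followed by a lac operator. A plasmid-borne lacI gene with its own promoter supplies lac repressor, so transcription is held off until it is induced with IPTG. Downstream lies the Schistosoma japonicum GST coding sequence, followed after a short linker by a roughly 300 bp fragment of MPDZ, which places GST at the N terminus of the PDZ domain. The linker itself is not annotated in the feature table. In the pGEX-6P series this region normally carries a PreScission protease site for removing GST, but the record does not confirm this. The restriction sites used for cloning are also not recorded.

The GST moiety allows affinity capture on glutathione resin, consistent with the stated purpose of expressing and purifying the isolated PDZ13 domain. The plasmid was deposited in connection with a study mapping peptide-binding specificity across the PDZ domain family, where purified domains of this kind serve as reagents for binding analyses.
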