Addgene plasmid #103897: MPDZ_PDZ_13
Purpose: Protein expression and purification of Multiple PDZ protein PDZ13 domain
Depositing lab: Sachdev Sidhu. Depositing organization: University of Toronto. Publication: A specificity map for the PDZ domain family. Tonikian R, Zhang Y, Sazinsky SL, Currell B, Yeh JH, Reva B, Held HA, Appleton BA, Evangelista M, Wu Y, Xin X, Chan AC, Seshagiri S, Lasky LA, Sander C, Boone C, Bader GD, Sidhu SS. PLoS Biol. 2008 Sep 30;6(9):e239. doi: 10.1371/journal.pbio.0060239. PubMed 18828675.
Backbone
  Vector backbone: pGEX-6P-1
  Backbone size w/o insert (bp): 4984
  Vector type: Bacterial Expression
Growth in bacteria
  Bacterial resistance: Ampicillin, 100 μg/mL
  Growth temperature: 37°C
  Growth strain: DH5alpha
  Copy number: Unknown
Gene/Insert
  Gene/Insert name: MPDZ (alt name: Multiple PDZ protein PDZ13)
  Species: H. sapiens (human)
  Entrez Gene: MPDZ (a.k.a. HYC2, MUPP1)
  Promoter: tac
  Tag / fusion protein: GST (N terminal on backbone)
  Cloning method: Restriction Enzyme; 5′ cloning site unknown (unknown if destroyed); 3′ cloning site unknown (unknown if destroyed)
  Sequencing primers: 5′ pGEX Fwd
Terms and licenses: Academic/Nonprofit Terms; Industry Terms: Not Available to Industry
How to cite: MPDZ_PDZ_13 was a gift from Sachdev Sidhu (Addgene plasmid # 103897 ; http://n2t.net/addgene:103897 ; RRID:Addgene_103897)
